>Addgene plasmid #247404 | cwby0054 | addgene full sequence | sequence record 493164 | Addgene NGS Result
ACTCCTGCATTAGGAAGCAGCCCAGTAGTAGGTTGAGGCCGTTGAGCACCGCCGCCGCAAGGAATGGTGC
ATGCAAGGAGATGGCGCCCAACAGTCCCCCGGCCACGGGGCCTGCCACCATACCCACGCCGAAACAAGCG
CTCATGAGCCCGAAGTGGCGAGCCCGATCTTCCCCATCGGTGATGTCGGCGATATAGGCGCCAGCAACCG
CACCTGTGGCGCCGGTGATGCCGGCCACGATGCGTCCGGCGTAGAGGATCGAGATCGATCTCGATCCCGC
GAAATTAATACGACTCACTATAGGGGAATTGTGAGCGGATAACAATTCCCCTCTAGAAATAATTTTGTTT
AACTTTAAGAAGGAGATATACATATGGATAAACTGGTGCGCGTGCTGAGCAGCAGCATGATTTATTATGC
GGAACGCATGACCAAAGGCAGCACCGATCCGAGCGATTACGATAAAGCGCTGGATGACTTTTATAACTAT
TTCCTGGAACAGCCGTTTGTGGACAAAGAAACCCTGGAAAAGGCGTACGAACTGGCGCGCAAACGCTTAG
AAGAACTGCTGGGATCAGGAGGAGACCGGTAATAAAAAGCGTATTACAGTGACAGTTGACAGCGACAGCT
ATCAGTTGCTCAAGGCATATATGATGTCAATATCTCCGGTCTGGTATGCACAACCAAGAATGAAGCCCAT
GCAGTTTAAGGTTTACACCTATAAAAGAGAGAGCCGTTATCGTCTGTTTGTGGATGTACAGAGTGATATT
ATTGACACGCCCGGGCGACGGATGGTGATCCCCCTGGCCAGTGCACGTCTGCTGTCAGATAAAGTCTCCC
GTGAACTTTACCCGGTGGTGCATATCGGGGATGAAAGCTGGCGCATGATGACCACCGATATGGCCAGTGT
GCCGGTTTCCGTTATCGGGGAAGAAGTGGCTGATCTCAGCCACCGCGAAAATGACATCAAAAACGCCATT
AACCTGATGTTCTGGGGAATATGAACGGTCTCGTTCCCATCATTGGGGCAGCACCCACCACCACCACCAC
CACTAATGATAATGAGATCCGGCTGCTAACAAAGCCCGAAAGGAAGCTGAGTTGGCTGCTGCCACCGCTG
AGCAATAACTAGCATAACCCCTTGGGGCCTCTAAACGGGTCTTGAGGGGTTTTTTGCTGAAAGGAGGAAC
TATATCCGGATTGGCGAATGGG
[124 nt withheld, positions 1213-1336]
C
[91 nt withheld, positions 1338-1428]
A
[49 nt withheld, positions 1430-1478]
CCTTTGACGTTGGAGTCCACGTTCTTT
[37 nt withheld, positions 1506-1542]
ACCCTATCTCGGTCTATTCTTTTGATTTATAAGGGATTTTGCCGATTTCGGCCTATTGGTTAAAAAATGA
GCTGATTTAACAAAAATTTAACGCGAATTTTAACAAAATATTAACGCTTACAATTTAGGTGGCACTTTTC
GGGGAAATGTGCGCGGAACCCCTATTTGTTTATTTTTCTAAATACATTCAAATATGTATCCGCTCATGAA
TTAATTCTTAGAAAAACTCATCGAGCATCAAATGAAACTGCAATTTATTCATATCAGGATTATCAATACC
ATATTTTTGAAAAAGCCGTTTCTGTAATGAAGGAGAAAACTCACCGAGGCAGTTCCATAGGATGGCAAGA
TCCTGGTATCGGTCTGCGATTCCGACTCGTCCAACATCAATACAACCTATTAATTTCCCCTCGTCAAAAA
TAAGGTTATCAAGTGAGAAATCACCATGAGTGACGACTGAATCCGGTGAGAATGGCAAAAGTTTATGCAT
TTCTTTCCAGACTTGTTCAACAGGCCAGCCATTACGCTCGTCATCAAAATCACTCGCATCAACCAAACCG
TTATTCATTCGTGATTGCGCCTGAGCGAGACGAAATACGCGATCGCTGTTAAAAGGACAATTACAAACAG
GAATCGAATGCAACCGGCGCAGGAACACTGCCAGCGCATCAACAATATTTTCACCTGAATCAGGATATTC
TTCTAATACCTGGAATGCTGTTTTCCCGGGGATCGCAGTGGTGAGTAACCATGCATCATCAGGAGTACGG
ATAAAATGCTTGATGGTCGGAAGAGGCATAAATTCCGTCAGCCAGTTTAGTCTGACCATCTCATCTGTAA
CATCATTGGCAACGCTACCTTTGCCATGTTTCAGAAACAACTCTGGCGCATCGGGCTTCCCATACAATCG
ATAGATTGTCGCACCTGATTGCCCGACATTATCGCGAGCCCATTTATACCCATATAAATCAGCATCCATG
TTGGAATTTAATCGCGGCCTAGAGCAAGACGTTTCCCGTTGAATATGGCTCATAACACCCCTTGTATTAC
TGTTTATGTAAGCAGACAGTTTTATTGTTCATGACCAAAATCCCTTAACGTGAGTTTTCGTTCCACTGAG
CGTCAGACCCCGTAGAAAAGATCAAAGGATCTTCTTGAGATCCTTTTTTTCTGCGCGTAATCTGCTGCTT
GCAAACAAAAAAACCACCGCTACCAGCGGTGGTTTGTTTGCCGGATCAAGAGCTACCAACTCTTTTTCCG
AAGGTAACTGGCTTCAGCAGAGCGCAGATACCAAATACTGTCCTTCTAGTGTAGCCGTAGTTAGGCCACC
ACTTCAAGAACTCTGTAGCACCGCCTACATACCTCGCTCTGCTAATCCTGTTACCAGTGGCTGCTGCCAG
TGGCGATAAGTCGTGTCTTACCGGGTTGGACTCAAGACGATAGTTACCGGATAAGGCGCAGCGGTCGGGC
TGAACGGGGGGTTCGTGCACACAGCCCAGCTTGGAGCGAACGACCTACACCGAACTGAGATACCTACAGC
GTGAGCTATGAGAAAGCGCCACGCTTCCCGAAGGGAGAAAGGCGGACAGGTATCCGGTAAGCGGCAGGGT
CGGAACAGGAGAGCGCACGAGGGAGCTTCCAGGGGGAAACGCCTGGTATCTTTATAGTCCTGTCGGGTTT
CGCCACCTCTGACTTGAGCGTCGATTTTTGTGATGCTCGTCAGGGGGGCGGAGCCTATGGAAAAACGCCA
GCAACGCGGCCTTTTTACGGTTCCTGGCCTTTTGCTGGCCTTTTGCTCACATGTTCTTTCCTGCGTTATC
CCCTGATTCTGTGGATAACCGTATTACCGCCTTTGAGTGAGCTGATACCGCTCGCCGCAGCCGAACGACC
GAGCGCAGCGAGTCAGTGAGCGAGGAAGCGGAAGAGCGCCTGATGCGGTATTTTCTCCTTACGCATCTGT
GCGGTATTTCACACCGCAATGGTGCACTCTCAGTACAATCTGCTCTGATGCCGCATAGTTAAGCCAGTAT
ACACTCCGCTATCGCTACGTGACTGGGTCATGGCTGCGCCCCGACACCCGCCAACACCCGCTGACGCGCC
CTGACGGGCTTGTCTGCTCCCGGCATCCGCTTACAGACAAGCTGTGACCGTCTCCGGGAGCTGCATGTGT
CAGAGGTTTTCACCGTCATCACCGAAACGCGCGAGGCAGCTGCGGTAAAGCTCATCAGCGTGGTCGTGAA
GCGATTCACAGATGTCTGCCTGTTCATCCGCGTCCAGCTCGTTGAGTTTCTCCAGAAGCGTTAATGTCTG
GCTTCTGATAAAGCGGGCCATGTTAAGGGCGGTTTTTTCCTGTTTGGTCACTGATGCCTCCGTGTAAGGG
GGATTTCTGTTCATGGGGGTAATGATACCGATGAAACGAGAGAGGATGCTCACGATACGGGTTACTGATG
ATGAACATGCCCGGTTACTGGAACGTTGTGAGGGTAAACAACTGGCGGTATGGATGCGGCGGGACCAGAG
AAAAATCACTCAGGGTCAATGCCAGCGCTTCGTTAATACAGATGTAGGTGTTCCACAGGGTAGCCAGCAG
CATCCTGCGATGCAGATCCGGAACATAATGGTGCAGGGCGCTGACTTCCGCGTTTCCAGACTTTACGAAA
CACGGAAACCGAAGACCATTCATGTTGTTGCTCAGGTCGCAGACGTTTTGCAGCAGCAGTCGCTTCACGT
TCGCTCGCGTATCGGTGATTCATTCTGCTAACCAGTAAGGCAACCCCGCCAGCCTAGCCGGGTCCTCAAC
GACAGGAGCACGATCATGCGCACCCGTGGGGCCGCCATGCCGGCGATAATGGCCTGCTTCTCGCCGAAAC
GTTTGGTGGCGGGACCAGTGACGAAGGCTTGAGCGAGGGCGTGCAAGATTCCGAATACCGCAAGCGACAG
GCCGATCATCGTCGCGCTCCAGCGAAAGCGGTCCTCGCCGAAAATGACCCAGAGCGCTGCCGGCACCTGT
CCTACGAGTTGCATGATAAAGAAGACAGTCATAAGTGCGGCGACGATAGTCATGCCCCGCGCCCACCGGA
AGGAGCTGACTGGGTTGAAGGCTCTCAAGGGCATCGGTCGAGATCCCGGTGCCTAATGAGTGAGCTAACT
TACATTAATTGCGTTGCGCTCACTGCCCGCTTTCCAGTCGGGAAACCTGTCGTGCCAGCTGCATTAATGA
ATCGGCCAACGCGCGGGGAGAGGCGGTTTGCGTATTGGGCGCCAGGGTGGTTTTTCTTTTCACCAGTGAG
ACGGGCAACAGCTGATTGCCCTTCACCGCCTGGCCCTGAGAGAGTTGCAGCAAGCGGTCCACGCTGGTTT
GCCCCAGCAGGCGAAAATCCTGTTTGATGGTGGTTAACGGCGGGATATAACATGAGCTGTCTTCGGTATC
GTCGTATCCCACTACCGAGATGTCCGCACCAACGCGCAGCCCGGACTCGGTAATGGCGCGCATTGCGCCC
AGCGCCATCTGATCGTTGGCAACCAGCATCGCAGTGGGAACGATGCCCTCATTCAGCATTTGCATGGTTT
GTTGAAAACCGGACATGGCACTCCAGTCGCCTTCCCGTTCCGCTATCGGCTGAATTTGATTGCGAGTGAG
ATATTTATGCCAGCCAGCCAGACGCAGACGCGCCGAGACAGAACTTAATGGGCCCGCTAACAGCGCGATT
TGCTGGTGACCCAATGCGACCAGATGCTCCACGCCCAGTCGCGTACCGTCTTCATGGGAGAAAATAATAC
TGTTGATGGGTGTCTGGTCAGAGACATCAAGAAATAACGCCGGAACATTAGTGCAGGCAGCTTCCACAGC
AATGGCATCCTGGTCATCCAGCGGATAGTTAATGATCAGCCCACTGACGCGTTGCGCGAGAAGATTGTGC
ACCGCCGCTTTACAGGCTTCGACGCCGCTTCGTTCTACCATCGACACCACCACGCTGGCACCCAGTTGAT
CGGCGCGAGATTTAATCGCCGCGACAATTTGCGACGGCGCGTGCAGGGCCAGACTGGAGGTGGCAACGCC
AATCAGCAACGACTGTTTGCCCGCCAGTTGTTGTGCCACGCGGTTGGGAATGTAATTCAGCTCCGCCATC
GCCGCTTCCACTTTTTCCCGCGTTTTCGCAGAAACGTGGCTGGCCTGGTTCACCACGCGGGAAACGGTCT
GATAAGAGACACCGGCATACTCTGCGACATCGTATAACGTTACTGGTTTCACATTCACCACCCTGAATTG
ACTCTCTTCCGGGCGCTATCATGCCATACCGCGAAAGGTTTTGCGCCATTCGATGGTGTCCGGGATCTCG
ACGCTCTCCCTTATGCG
Features (pLannotate 1.2.2; 20 found; start..end, strand, type, name):
    286..304     +  promoter       T7 promoter: promoter for bacteriophage T7 RNA polymerase
    305..329     +  protein_bind   lac operator: The lac repressor binds to the lac operator to inhibit transcription in E. coli. This inhibition can be relieved by adding lactose or isopropyl-β-D-thiogalactopyranoside (IPTG). lac repressor encoded by lacI
    344..366     +  RBS            RBS: efficient ribosome binding site from bacteriophage T7 gene 10 (Olins and Rangwala, 1989)
    594..665     +  CDS            ccdA (fragment): CCDA_ECO57 - Also known as H, letA. Experimental evidence at protein level: Swiss-Prot protein existence level 1. Antitoxin component of a type II toxin-antitoxin (TA) system which inhibits the post-segregational killing (PSK) of plasmid-free cells, also referred to as a plasmid addiction system. Binds to and blocks the activity of CcdB; will also remove bound CcdB protein from the CcdB-GyrA complex by forming a CcdA-CcdB complex, a process termed rejuvenation. Functions as a transcriptional corepressor for the ccdAB operon, repression also requires CcdB (By similarity). From Escherichia coli
    699..1001    +  CDS            ccdB: CCDB_ECOLI - Also known as G, letB, letD. Experimental evidence at protein level: Swiss-Prot protein existence level 1. Toxic component of a type II toxin-antitoxin (TA) system, functioning in plasmid maintainence. Responsible for the post- segregational killing (PSK) of plasmid-free cells, also referred to as a plasmid addiction system. Half-life of over 2 hours. Cell killing by CcdB is accompanied by filamentation, defects in chromosome and plasmid segregation, defects in cell division, formation of anucleate cells, decreased DNA synthesis and plasmid loss. Interferes with the activity of DN
   1035..1053    +  CDS            9xHis (fragment): 9xHis affinity tag
   1072..1121    +  CDS            SET1 (fragment): solubility-enhancement tag derived from T7 phage gene 10B
   1129..1176    +  terminator     T7 terminator: transcription terminator for bacteriophage T7 RNA polymerase
   1213..1641    +  rep_origin     f1 ori (sequence partly withheld): f1 bacteriophage origin of replication; arrow indicates direction of (+) strand synthesis
   1694..1751    +  promoter       AmpR promoter (fragment): bla
   1760..2575    -  CDS            KanR: aminoglycoside phosphotransferase; aph(3')-Ia; confers resistance to kanamycin in bacteria or G418 (Geneticin®) in eukaryotes
   2697..3285    +  rep_origin     ori: high-copy-number ColE1/pMB1/pBR322/pUC origin of replication
   3471..3610    -  misc_feature   bom: basis of mobility region from pBR322
   3712..3903    -  CDS            rop: Rop protein, which maintains plasmids at low copy number; rop
   3920..4300    +  CDS            YPB1_ECOLX: Protein predicted: Swiss-Prot protein existence level 4. From Escherichia coli.
   4372..4663    -  CDS            TcR (fragment): tetracycline efflux protein; tet; confers resistance to tetracycline
   4678..4699    -  protein_bind   CAP binding site: CAP binding activates transcription in the presence of cAMP. E. coli catabolite activator protein
   4712..5794    -  CDS            lacI: lac repressor; lacI; The lac repressor binds to the lac operator to inhibit transcription in E. coli. This inhibition can be relieved by adding lactose or isopropyl-β-D-thiogalactopyranoside (IPTG).
   5795..5872    -  promoter       lacI promoter: lacI
   5880..260     -  CDS            TcR (fragment) (across the origin): tetracycline efflux protein; tet; confers resistance to tetracycline
