[The description below was written by a language model from this plasmid's Addgene catalogue record and pLannotate feature annotations shown in this document.]
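Description:
cwby0054 is a pET29-based bacterial expression plasmid (about 5.9 kb) that serves as a Golden Gate assembly entry vector for cloning and expressing synthetic, designed proteins in E. coli. It carries the usual pET maintenance elements: a ColE1/pMB1-type origin with the bom site and rop gene, an f1 origin, and a kanamycin resistance gene (aph(3')-Ia) for selection. The tetracycline-resistance fragments and the predicted small ORF in the annotation appear to be pBR322-derived backbone remnants rather than functional parts. A lacI gene with its own promoter supplies repressor for the expression cassette.

The cassette is driven by a T7 promoter with an adjacent lac operator and the T7 gene 10 ribosome binding site, so expression is IPTG-inducible in hosts that supply T7 RNA polymerase, and it ends at a T7 terminator. According to the stated purpose, the layout reads AGGA overhang, HALC2_067, a GS linker, then a promoter-ccdB dropout, a TTCC overhang, a SNAC tag and a 6xHis tag. HALC2_067 is not annotated in the feature table and the record does not explain what it is; it presumably occupies the unannotated stretch between the RBS and the ccdA fragment. The annotated ccdB toxin gene, preceded by a ccdA fragment, acts as a counterselection marker: Golden Gate assembly replaces it with the insert, so only recombinant plasmids survive in ccdB-sensitive strains. The His tag, annotated as a fragment of a 9xHis feature, allows affinity purification, and SNAC is generally a sequence permitting chemical tag cleavage. The short SET1 annotation is likely a spurious match. The associated publication concerns scaling up experimental characterization of designed proteins, which is consistent with use in high-throughput cloning.
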