Addgene plasmid #247404: cwby0054
Purpose: GGA cloning AGGA-HALC2_067-GS-promoter-ccdb-TTCC-SNAC-6xhis
Depositing lab: David Baker. Publication: Accelerating protein design by scaling experimental characterization. Qian J, Milles LF, Wicky BIM, Ragotte RJ, Motmaen A, Borst AJ, Skotheim R, Ols S, Coventry B, Li X, Kibler RD, Goreshnik I, Exposit M, Lore K, Stewart L, Baker D. Nat Commun. 2026 Aug 20;17(1):9945. doi: 10.1038/s41467-026-76740-9. PubMed 42754580.
Backbone
  Vector backbone: pET29
  Vector type: Bacterial Expression
Growth in bacteria
  Bacterial resistance: Kanamycin, 50 μg/mL
  Growth temperature: 37°C
  Growth strain: NEB Stable
  Copy number: Unknown
Gene/Insert
  Gene/Insert name: ccdb
  Species: Synthetic
  Promoter: T7
  Cloning method: Golden Gate
Terms and licenses: Academic/Nonprofit Terms; Industry Terms: Not Available to Industry
Depositor comments: Please visit https://doi.org/10.1101/2025.08.05.668824 for bioRxiv preprint.
How to cite: cwby0054 was a gift from David Baker (Addgene plasmid # 247404 ; http://n2t.net/addgene:247404 ; RRID:Addgene_247404)
